>Addgene plasmid #188319 | pLumi-LgBiT | addgene full sequence | sequence record 370974 | Addgene NGS Result
TAATAACTATCTGAAGCAACGAATTAATGATGAGAACGAAATATCAATAGTCACCGAAGCAATGAATGAA
GCACTTCGTAAACTTGAGCAACGTGTATTAAATACGCTCAATGAATTTTCTGGTTATACTCATGTTATGG
TTATAGGCGGTGGCGCAGAATTAATATGCGATGCAGTAAAAAAACACACACAGATTCGTGATGAACGTTT
TTTCAAAACCAATAACTCTCAATATGATTTAGTTAACGGTATGTATCTCATAGGTAATTAATGATGGACA
AGCGCAGAACCATTGCCTTCAAACTAAATCCAGATGTAAATCAAACAGATAAAATTGTTTGTGATACACT
GGACAGTATCCCGCAAGGGGAACGAAGCCGCCTTAACCGGGCCGCACTGACGGCAGGTCTGGCCTTATAC
AGACAAGATCCCCGGACCCCTTTCCTTTTATGTGAGCTGCTGACGAAAGAAACCACATTTTCAGATATCG
TGAATATATTGAGATCGCTATTTCCAAAAGAGATGGCCGATTTTAATTCTTCAATAGTCACTCAATCCTC
TTCACAACAAGAGCAAAAAAGTGATGAAGAGACCAAAAAAAATGCGATGAAGCTAATAAATTAATTCAAT
TATTATTGAGTTCCCTTTATCCACTATCAGGCTGGATAAAGGGAACTCAATCAAGTTATTTTCTTACCAG
TCATTACATAATCGTTATTATGAAATAATCGTTTGCACTGTCTCTGTTATTCAGGCAATTTCAATAAAGG
CACTTGCTCACGCTCTGTCATTTTCTGAAACTCTCATGTGGAATTCCTGCAGGGCATGCCCCGGGCATAT
GAAGCTTGGTACCGGGATCCGCGGCCGCGTTTAAACCCATGGACGTGTTGACAATTAATCATCGGCATAG
TATATCGGCATAGTATAATACGACTCAGGGCCCACTAGTGGTACCCGGGGATCCTCTAGAGTCGACCTGC
AGGTCGACGGATCCGGGGAATTCAGGCTTGGAGGATACGTATGGTCTTCACACTCGAAGATTTCGTTGGG
GACTGGGAACAGACAGCCGCGTACAACCTGGACCAAGTCCTTGAACAGGGAGGTGTGTCCAGTTTGCTGC
AGAATCTCGCGGTGTCCGTAACTCCGATCCAAAGGATTGTCCGCAGCGGTGAAAATGCGCTGAAGATCGA
CATCCATGTCATCATCCCGTATGAAGGTCTGAGCGCGGACCAAATGGCACAGATCGAAGAAGTGTTTAAG
GTGGTGTACCCTGTGGATGATCATCACTTTAAGGTGATCCTGCCGTATGGCACACTGGTAATCGACGGGG
TTACGCCGAACATGCTGAACTATTTCGGACGGCCGTATGAAGGCATCGCCGTGTTCGACGGCAAAAAGAT
CACTGTAACAGGGACCCTGTGGAACGGCAACAAAATTATCGACGAGCGCCTGATCACCCCCGACGGCTCC
ATGCTGTTCCGAGTAACCATCAACAGCTGACCTGCAGGCATGCAAGCTTGCGGCCGCGGGCCCCATGGAT
CGATAGCTGGTCGACACAATCTGCCCTTTCGAAAGATCCCAACGAAAAGCGTGACCACATGGTCCTTCTT
GAGTTTGTAACTGCTGCTGGGATTACACATGGCATGGATGAGCTCTACAAATAATGAGCTAGCCCGCCTA
ATGAGCGGGCTTTTTTTTCTCGGCCTAGGAGATACTTAACAGGGAAGTGAGAGGGCCGCGGCAAAGCCGT
TTTTCCATAGGCTCCGCCCCCCTGACAAGCATCACGAAATCTGACGCTCAAATCAGTGGTGGCGAAACCC
GACAGGACTATAAAGATACCAGGCGTTTCCCCCTGGCGGCTCCCCCGTGCGCTCTCCTGTTCCTGCCTTT
CGGTTTACCGGTGTCATTCCGCTGTTATGGCCGCGTTTGTCTCATTCCACGCCTGACACTCAGTTCCGGG
TAGGCAGTTCGCTCCAAGCTGGACTGTATGCACGAACCCCCCGTTCAGTCCGACCGCTGCGCCTTATCCG
GTAACTATCGTCTTGAGTCCAACCCGGAAAGACATGCAAAAGCACCACTGGCAGCAGCCACTGGTAATTG
ATTTAGAGGAGTTAGTCTTGAAGCCATGCGCCGGTTAAGGCTAAACTGAAAGGACAAGTTTTGGTGACTG
CGCTCCTCCAAGCCAGTTACCTCGGTTCAAAGAGTTGGTAGCTCAGAGAACCTTCGAAAAACCGCCCTGC
AAGGCGGTTTTTTCGTTTTCAGAGCAAGAGATTACGCGCAGACCAAAACGATCTCAAGAAGATCATCTTA
TTAATCAGATAAAATATTTCTAGGATCTAAAACACTAGGCCCCGTCAGGATGGCCTTCTGCTTAATTTGA
TGCCTGGCAGTTTATGGCGGGCGTCCTGCCCGCCACCCTCCGGGCCGTTGCTTCGCAACGTTCAAATCCG
CTCCCGGCGGATTTGTCCTACTCAGGAGAGCGTTCACCGACAAACAACAGATAAAACGAAAGGCCCAGTC
TTTCGACTGAGCCTTTCGTTTTATTTGATGCCTGGCAGTTCCCTACTCTCGCATGGGGAGACCCCACACT
ACCATCGGCGCTACGGCGTTTCACTTCTGAGTTCGGCATGGGGTCAGGTGGGACCACCGCGCTACTGCCG
CCAGGCAAATTCTGTTTTATCAGACCGCTTCTGCGTTCTGATTTAATCTGTATCAGGCTGAAAATCTTCT
CTCATCCGCCAAAACAGCCAAGCTGGATCTGGCAAATCGCTGAATATTCCTTTTGTCTCCGACCATCAGG
CACCTGAGTCGCTGTCTTTTTCGTGACATTCAGTTCGCTGCGCTCACGGCTCTGGCAGTGAATGGGGGTA
AATGGCACTACAGGCGCCTTTTATGGATTCATGCAAGGAAACTACCCATAATACAAGAAAAGCCCGTCAC
GGGCTTCTCAGGGCGTTTTATGGCGGGTCTGCTATGTGGTGCTATCTGACTTTTTGCTGTTCAGCAGTTC
CTGCCCTCTGATTTTCCAGTCTGACCACTTCGGATTATCCCGTGACAGGTCATTCAGACTGGCTAATGCA
CCCAGTAAGGCAGCGGTATCATCAACAGGCTTACCCGTCTTACTGTCAACCGGATCTAAAACACTAGTTA
AGGGATTTTGGTCATGAGATTATCAAAAAGGATCTTCACCTAGATCCTTTTAAATTAAAAATGAAGTTTT
AAATCAATCTAAAGTATATATGAGTAAACTTGGTCTGACAGTTACCAATGCTTAATCAGTGAGGCACCTA
TCTCAGCGATCTGTCTATTTCGTTCATCCATAGTTGCCTGACTCCCCGTCGTGTAGATAACTACGATACG
GGAGGGCTTACCATCTGGCCCCAGTGCTGCAATGATACCGCGAGACCCACGCTCACCGGCTCCAGATTTA
TCAGCAATAAACCAGCCAGCCGGAAGGGCCGAGCGCAGAAGTGGTCCTGCAACTTTATCCGCCTCCATCC
AGTCTATTAATTGTTGCCGGGAAGCTAGAGTAAGTAGTTCGCCAGTTAATAGTTTGCGCAACGTTGTTGC
CATTGCTACAGGCATCGTGGTGTCACGCTCGTCGTTTGGTATGGCTTCATTCAGCTCCGGTTCCCAACGA
TCAAGGCGAGTTACATGGTCCCCCATGTTGTGCAAAAAAGCGGTTAGCTCCTTCGGTCCTCCGATCGTTG
TCAGAAGTAAGTTGGCCGCAGTGTTATCACTCATGGTTATGGCAGCACTGCATAATTCTCTTACTGTCAT
GCCATCCGTAAGATGCTTTTCTGTGACTGGTGAGTACTCAACCAAGTCATTCTGAGAATAGTGTATGCGG
CGACCGAGTTGCTCTTGCCCGGCGTCAATACGGGATAATACCGCGCCACATAGCAGAACTTTAAAAGTGC
TCATCATTGGAAAACGTTCTTCGGGGCGAAAACTCTCAAGGATCTTACCGCTGTTGAGATCCAGTTCGAT
GTAACCCACTCGTGCACCCAACTGATCTTCAGCATCTTTTACTTTCACCAGCGTTTCTGGGTGAGCAAAA
ACAGGAAGGCAAAATGCCGCAAAAAAGGGAATAAGGGCGACACGGAAATGTTGAATACTCATACTCTTCC
TTTTTCAATATTATTGAAGCATTTATCAGGGTTATTGTCTCATGAGCGGATACATATTTGAATGTATTTA
GAAAAATAAACAAATAGGGGTTCCGCGCACATTTCCCCGAAAAGTGCCACCTGACGTCTAAGAAACCATT
ATTATCATGACATTAACCTATAAAAATAGGCGTATCACGAGGCCCTTTCGTCTTCTAGACAACATCAGCA
AGGAGAAAGGGGCTACCGGCGAACCAGCAGCCCCTTTATAAAGGCGCTTCAGTAGTCAGACCAGCATCAG
TCCTGAAAAGGCGGGCCTGCGCCCGCCTCCAGGTTGCTACTTACCGGATTCGTAAGCCATGAAAGCCGCC
ACCTCCCTGTGTCCGTCTCTGTAACGAATCTCGCACAGCGATTTTCGTGTCAGATAAGTGAATATCAACA
GTGTGAGACACACGATCAACACACACCAGACAAGGGAACTTCGTGGTAGTTTCATGGCCTTCTTCTCCTT
GCGCAAAGCGCGGTAAGAGGCTATCCTGATGTGGACTAGACATAGGGATGCCTCGTGGTGGTTAATGAAA
ATTAACTTACTACGGGGCTATCTTCTTTCTGCCACACAACACGGCAACAAACCACCTTCACGTCATGAGG
CAGAAAGCCTCAAGCGCCGGGCACATCATAGCCCATATACCTGCACGCTGACCACACTCACTTTCCCTGA
AAATAATCCGCTCATTCAGACCGTTCACGGGAAATCCGTGTGATTGTTGCCGCATCACGCTGCCTCCCGG
AGTTTGTCTCGAGCACTTTTGTTACCCGCCAAACAAAACCCAAAAACAACTCATACCCAACCCAATAAAA
CACCAAAACAAGACAAATAATCATTGATTGATGGTTGAAATGGGGTAAACTTGACAAACAAACCCACTTA
AAACCCAAAACATACCCAAACACACACCAAAAAAACACCATAAGGAGTTTTATAAATGTTGGTATTCATT
GATGACGGTTCAACAAACATCAAACTACAGTAGCAGGAAAGCGACGGAACAATTAAACAGCACATTAGCC
CGAACAGCTTCAAACGCGAGTGGGCAGTCTCTTTTGGTGATAAAAAGGTCTTTAACTACACACTGAACGG
CGAACAGTATTCATTTGATCCAATCAGCCCGGATGCTGTAGTCACAACCAATATCGCATGGCAATACAGC
GACGTTAATGTCGTTGCAGTGCATCACGCCTTACTGACCAGTGGTCTGCCGGTAAGCGAAGTGGATATTG
TTTGCACACTTCCTCTGACAGAGTATTACGACAGAAATAACCAACCCAATACGGAAAATATTGAGCGTAA
GAAAGCAAACTTCCGGAAAAAAATTACATTAAATGGCGGGGATACATTCACAATAAAAGATGTAAAAGTC
ATGCCTGAATCTATACCGGCAGGTTATGAAGTTCTACAAGAACTGGATGAGTTAGATTCTTTATTAATTA
TAGATCTCGGGGGCACCACATTAGATATTTCTCAGGTAATGGGGAAATTATCGGGGATCAGTAAAATATA
CGGAGACTCATCTCTTGGTGTCTCTCTGGTTACATCTGCAGTAAAAGATGCCCTTTCTCTTGCGAGAACA
AAAGGAAGTAGCTATCTTGCTGACGATATAATCATTCACAGAAAAGA
Features (pLannotate 1.2.2; 16 found; start..end, strand, type, name):
    271..621     +  CDS            stbB: STBB_ECOLX - Experimental evidence at protein level: Swiss-Prot protein existence level 1. This protein is thought to be involved in the control of plasmid partition. From Escherichia coli.
    750..803     -  CDS            YPNR_ECOLX (fragment): Protein predicted: Swiss-Prot protein existence level 4. From Escherichia coli.
    887..934     +  promoter       EM7 promoter: synthetic bacterial promoter&nbsp
    950..983     +  misc_feature   MCS (fragment): pUC18/19 multiple cloning site
   1021..1494    +  CDS            LUCI_OPLGR (fragment): Experimental evidence at protein level: Swiss-Prot protein existence level 1. Catalytic subunit of oplophorus-luciferin 2-monooxygenase. Oxidoreductase that converts coelenterazine (the oplophorus luciferin) to coelenteramide under emission of blue light with a maximum at 454 nm. Is also active with bisdeoxycoelenterazine. From Oplophorus gracilirostris (Luminous shrimp).
   1499..1519    +  misc_feature   MCS (fragment): pUC18/19 multiple cloning site
   1550..1664    +  CDS            GFPuv (fragment): GFP variant optimized for excitation by UV light
   1752..2297    -  rep_origin     p15A ori: Plasmids containing the medium-copy-number p15A origin of replication can be propagated in E. coli cells that contain a second plasmid with the ColE1 origin.
   2352..2369    -  terminator     rrnB T2 terminator (fragment): transcription terminator T2 from the E. coli rrnB gene
   2461..2547    -  terminator     rrnB T1 terminator: Escherichia coli rrnB; transcription terminator T1 from the E. coli rrnB gene
   2549..2664    -  ncRNA          5S rRNA: Accession: RF00001 - 5S ribosomal RNA
   3262..4122    -  CDS            AmpR: β-lactamase; bla; confers resistance to ampicillin, carbenicillin, and related antibiotics
   4123..4227    -  promoter       AmpR promoter: bla
   4454..4663    -  CDS            flmC: FLMC1_ECOLI - Also known as ORF70 From Escherichia coli (strain K12).
   4649..4870    +  CDS            sok: SOK_ECOLX - Protein predicted: Swiss-Prot protein existence level 4. From Escherichia coli.
   5096..268     +  CDS            parM (across the origin): PARM_ECOLX - Also known as stbA. Experimental evidence at protein level: Swiss-Prot protein existence level 1. Involved in the control of plasmid partition. Required for the accurate segregation of the plasmid. From Escherichia coli.
