[The description below was written by a language model from this plasmid's Addgene catalogue record and pLannotate feature annotations shown in this document.]
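Description:
pLumi-LgBiT is a 5,787 bp bacterial expression plasmid built on the pGEN-luxCDABE backbone, with a synthetic LgBiT coding sequence (477 bp) inserted by Gibson cloning. It replicates in E. coli from a p15A origin, which is compatible with ColE1-type plasmids. The catalogue entry lists it as low copy. Selection is with ampicillin, through the β-lactamase gene and its native bla promoter. The backbone also carries plasmid-maintenance functions. These are the parM (stbA) and stbB partition genes, which promote accurate segregation at cell division, and a region annotated as flmC and sok, which resembles a hok/sok-type post-segregational killing locus. Together such elements help retain the plasmid without continuous antibiotic pressure.

LgBiT is the large fragment of the split NanoLuc system. The feature table detects it as a fragment of the Oplophorus gracilirostris luciferase catalytic subunit, from which NanoLuc was engineered. LgBiT has little activity by itself and regains light output when it pairs with a small complementing peptide tag. The record gives the promoter as a sigma 70 promoter. This corresponds to the annotated EM7 promoter, a synthetic constitutive bacterial promoter located just upstream of the coding sequence, with remnants of a pUC-type multiple cloning site on either side of the insert. A short GFPuv fragment downstream appears to be a leftover from earlier versions of the backbone. An rrnB T1/T2 terminator region with an adjacent 5S rRNA segment lies on the opposite strand, beyond the origin.

The stated purpose is sigma 70-driven expression of LgBiT in E. coli, and the associated work concerns luciferase reporter systems for cell-free protein expression.
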