Addgene plasmid #188319: pLumi-LgBiT
Purpose: Expression of LgBiT via sigma 70 promoter in E. coli
Depositing lab: Kate Adamala. Depositing organization: University of Minnesota. Publication: Expanding luciferase reporter systems for cell-free protein expression. Sato W, Rasmussen M, Deich C, Engelhart AE, Adamala KP. Sci Rep. 2022 Jul 7;12(1):11489. doi: 10.1038/s41598-022-15624-6. PubMed 35798760.
Backbone
  Vector backbone: pGEN-luxCDABE
  Backbone manufacturer: Harry Mobley Lab
  Backbone size w/o insert (bp): 5310
  Vector type: Bacterial Expression, Luciferase, Synthetic Biology
Growth in bacteria
  Bacterial resistance: Ampicillin, 100 μg/mL
  Growth temperature: 37°C
  Growth strain: DH5alpha
  Copy number: Low Copy
Gene/Insert
  Gene/Insert name: LgBiT
  Species: Synthetic
  Insert size (bp): 477
  Promoter: sigma 70 promoter
  Cloning method: Gibson Cloning
  Sequencing primers: 5′ GGCATAGTATATCGGCATAGTATAATACGA; 3′ CATGTGGTCACGCTTTTCGTT
Resource information
  A portion of this plasmid was derived from a plasmid made by: Harry Mobley Lab
Terms and licenses: Academic/Nonprofit Terms; Industry Terms: Not Available to Industry
How to cite: pLumi-LgBiT was a gift from Kate Adamala (Addgene plasmid # 188319 ; http://n2t.net/addgene:188319 ; RRID:Addgene_188319)
