>Addgene plasmid #188319 | pLumi-LgBiT | depositor partial sequence | sequence record 365557 | LgBiT
ATGGTCTTCACACTCGAAGATTTCGTTGGGGACTGGGAACAGACAGCCGCGTACAACCTGGACCAAGTCC
TTGAACAGGGAGGTGTGTCCAGTTTGCTGCAGAATCTCGCGGTGTCCGTAACTCCGATCCAAAGGATTGT
CCGCAGCGGTGAAAATGCGCTGAAGATCGACATCCATGTCATCATCCCGTATGAAGGTCTGAGCGCGGAC
CAAATGGCACAGATCGAAGAAGTGTTTAAGGTGGTGTACCCTGTGGATGATCATCACTTTAAGGTGATCC
TGCCGTATGGCACACTGGTAATCGACGGGGTTACGCCGAACATGCTGAACTATTTCGGACGGCCGTATGA
AGGCATCGCCGTGTTCGACGGCAAAAAGATCACTGTAACAGGGACCCTGTGGAACGGCAACAAAATTATC
GACGAGCGCCTGATCACCCCCGACGGCTCCATGCTGTTCCGAGTAACCATCAACAGC
