>Addgene plasmid #188319 | pLumi-LgBiT | depositor partial sequence | sequence record 365589 | pLumi-LgBiT sequence 1190 bps
NNNNNNNNATNNTNNNNNNTAGNNNNNANCAGGGGATCCTCTAGAGTCGACCTGCAGGTCGACGGATCCG
GGGAATTCAGGCTTGGAGGATACGTATGGTCTTCACACTCGAAGATTTCGTTGGGGACTGGGAACAGACA
GCCGCGTACAACCTGGACCAAGTCCTTGAACAGGGAGGTGTGTCCAGTTTGCTGCAGAATCTCGCGGTGT
CCGTAACTCCGATCCAAAGGATTGTCCGCAGCGGTGAAAATGCGCTGAAGATCGACATCCATGTCATCAT
CCCGTATGAAGGTCTGAGCGCGGACCAAATGGCACAGATCGAAGAAGTGTTTAAGGTGGTGTACCCTGTG
GATGATCATCACTTTAAGGTGATCCTGCCGTATGGCACACTGGTAATCGACGGGGTTACGCCGAACATGC
TGAACTATTTCGGACGGCCGTATGAAGGCATCGCCGTGTTCGACGGCAAAAAGATCACTGTAACAGGGAC
CCTGTGGAACGGCAACAAAATTATCGACGAGCGCCTGATCACCCCCGACGGCTCCATGCTGTTCCGAGTA
ACCATCAACAGCTGACCTGCAGGCATGCAAGCTTGCGGCCGCGGGCCCCATGGATCGATAGCTGGTCGAC
ACAATCTGCCCTTTCGAAAGATCCCAACGAAAAGCGTGACCACATGGTCCTTCTTGAGTTTGTAACTGCT
GCTGGGATTACACATGGCATGGATGAGCTCTACAAATAATGAGCTAGCCCGCCTAATGAGCGGGCTTTTT
TTTCTCGGCCTAGGAGATACTTAACAGGGAAGTGAGAGGGCCGCGGCAAAGCCGTTTTTCCATAGGCTCC
GCCCCCCCTGACAAGCATCACGAAATCTGACGCTCAAATCAGTGGTGGCGAAACCCGACAGGACTATAAA
GATACCAGGCGTTTCCCCCCTGGNGGCTCCCCCCGTGCGCTCTCCTGNTTCCTGCCTTTCGGGTTTACCG
GTGTCATTCCGCTGTTATGGCCCGCGTTTGTCTCATTNCCACGCCCTGACACTCANTTCCGGGGTANGCA
GTTCGCTCCCAAGNTGGACTGTATGCACNNNCCCCCCNCNNTCANNNNNANCGNTNGCNNNTTATCCGGN
NACTATCGTCTTNGANNNNNNNNCNNNNNNNNNNNNNCNNNAAANNNNNNCCCNNCNTGNGNNNNNNNNN
