>Addgene plasmid #188319 | pLumi-LgBiT | depositor partial sequence | sequence record 365590 | pLumi-LgBiT sequence 1170 bps
NNNNNNNNNNNGTGTCGACCAGCTATCGATCCATGGGGCCCGCGGCCGCAAGCTTGCATGCCTGCAGGTC
AGCTGTTGATGGTTACTCGGAACAGCATGGAGCCGTCGGGGGTGATCAGGCGCTCGTCGATAATTTTGTT
GCCGTTCCACAGGGTCCCTGTTACAGTGATCTTTTTGCCGTCGAACACGGCGATGCCTTCATACGGCCGT
CCGAAATAGTTCAGCATGTTCGGCGTAACCCCGTCGATTACCAGTGTGCCATACGGCAGGATCACCTTAA
AGTGATGATCATCCACAGGGTACACCACCTTAAACACTTCTTCGATCTGTGCCATTTGGTCCGCGCTCAG
ACCTTCATACGGGATGATGACATGGATGTCGATCTTCAGCGCATTTTCACCGCTGCGGACAATCCTTTGG
ATCGGAGTTACGGACACCGCGAGATTCTGCAGCAAACTGGACACACCTCCCTGTTCAAGGACTTGGTCCA
GGTTGTACGCGGCTGTCTGTTCCCAGTCCCCAACGAAATCTTCGAGTGTGAAGACCATACGTATCCTCCA
AGCCTGAATTCCCCGGATCCGTCGACCTGCAGGTCGACTCTAGAGGATCCCCGGGTACCACTAGTGGGCC
CTGAGTCGTATTATACTATGCCGATATACTATGCCGATGATTAATTGTCAACACGTCCATGGGTTTAAAC
GCGGCCGCGGATCCCGGTACCAAGCTTCATATGCCCGGGGCATGCCCTGCAGGAATTCCACATGAGAGTT
TCAGAAAATGACAGAGCGTGAGCAAGTGCCTTTATTGAAATTGCCTGAATAACAGAGACAGTGCAAACGA
TTATTTCATAATAACGATTATGTAATGACTGGTAAGAAAATAACTTGNTTGAGTTCCCTTTATCCAGCCT
GATAGTGGATAAAGGGGAACTCAATAATAATTGAATTAATTTATTAGCTTCATCGCATTTTTTTTTTGGT
CTCTTCATCACTTTTTTTTTGCCTCNTNNNNGTGAANNNGNNTTGAGNGANCTATTGAAANAANTTAAAA
ATCGGNNNNATCTCTTTTNNNNAAATNNNNNTCNNNNNNTATTNNCNNATATCNNNAAAANNGNNNNNTN
NTNTCNNCANNAGCNNNNNCATTAAAANNGNNNNAGGGGGGNNNNCCNNN
